Addgene plasmid #62085: pMuLE ENTR MCS L5-L2
Purpose: (Empty Backbone) MuLE (Multiple Lentiviral Expression) Entry vector containing a multiple cloning site. Compatible with MultiSite Gateway cloning
Depositing lab: Ian Frew. Depositing organization: University of Zurich. Publication: A versatile modular vector system for rapid combinatorial mammalian genetics. Albers J, Danzer C, Rechsteiner M, Lehmann H, Brandt LP, Hejhal T, Catalano A, Busenhart P, Goncalves AF, Brandt S, Bode PK, Bode-Lesniewska B, Wild PJ, Frew IJ. J Clin Invest. 2015 Mar 9. pii: 79743. doi: 10.1172/JCI79743. PubMed 25751063.
Backbone
  Vector backbone: N/A
  Vector type: Mammalian Expression ; MuLE Gateway Entry Vector
Growth in bacteria
  Bacterial resistance: Kanamycin, 50 μg/mL
  Growth temperature: 37°C
  Growth strain: DH5alpha
  Copy number: High Copy
Gene/Insert
  Gene/Insert name: None
Terms and licenses: Academic/Nonprofit Terms; Industry Terms: Not Available to Industry
How to cite: pMuLE ENTR MCS L5-L2 was a gift from Ian Frew (Addgene plasmid # 62085 ; http://n2t.net/addgene:62085 ; RRID:Addgene_62085)
