[The description below was written by a language model from this plasmid's Addgene catalogue record and pLannotate feature annotations shown in this document.]
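Description:
pMuLE ENTR MCS L5-L2 is a small (about 2.7 kb) empty Gateway entry vector belonging to the MuLE (Multiple Lentiviral Expression) modular cloning system. It is a purely bacterial shuttle plasmid in its own right. It is maintained at high copy number in E. coli through a ColE1/pUC-type origin of replication and is selected with kanamycin through an aminoglycoside phosphotransferase (KanR) gene. The record lists no named backbone, but the annotated layout is typical of Gateway entry clones. The rrnB T1 and T2 transcription terminators lie upstream of the recombination cassette, where they insulate it from read-through transcription. A T7 promoter lies just beyond the attL2 site, and short lacI and lacZα remnants are present that appear to be non-functional fragments.

The functional core is a short interval of roughly 100 bp flanked by attL5 and attL2 recombination sites. According to the catalogue entry, this interval holds a multiple cloning site and no insert. The feature table does not annotate the individual restriction sites, and no promoter, reporter or other mammalian regulatory element is recorded within the cassette. Users clone an element of their choice into the MCS by conventional restriction cloning. The L5-L2 site pairing then defines the position and orientation that this module takes in a MultiSite Gateway LR reaction, where it is joined in order with other entry modules carrying complementary att sites and transferred into a destination vector. In the MuLE system this allows several expression elements to be combined into a single lentiviral construct for combinatorial genetic manipulation of mammalian cells.
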