Features (pLannotate 1.2.2; 9 found; start..end, strand, type, name):
    121..213     +  CDS            lacI (fragment): lac repressor; lacI; The lac repressor binds to the lac operator to inhibit transcription in E. coli. This inhibition can be relieved by adding lactose or isopropyl-β-D-thiogalactopyranoside (IPTG).
    268..295     -  terminator     rrnB T2 terminator: transcription terminator T2 from the E. coli rrnB gene
    427..470     +  terminator     rrnB T1 terminator: Escherichia coli rrnB; transcription terminator T1 from the E. coli rrnB gene
    517..553     -  CDS            lacZα (fragment): LacZα fragment of β-galactosidase; lacZ fragment
    570..665     +  protein_bind   attL5: mutant version of attL; recombination site for the Gateway® LR reaction LR Clonase™
    777..876     -  protein_bind   attL2: mutant version of attL; recombination site for the Gateway® LR reaction LR Clonase™
    907..925     -  promoter       T7 promoter: promoter for bacteriophage T7 RNA polymerase
   1059..1868    +  CDS            KanR: aminoglycoside phosphotransferase; aph(3')-Ia; confers resistance to kanamycin in bacteria or G418 (Geneticin®) in eukaryotes
   2015..2603    +  rep_origin     ori: high-copy-number ColE1/pMB1/pBR322/pUC origin of replication
>Addgene plasmid #62085 | pMuLE ENTR MCS L5-L2 | depositor full sequence | sequence record 101374 | Full Sequence
CTTTCCTGCGTTATCCCCTGATTCTGTGGATAACCGTATTACCGCCTTTGAGTGAGCTGATACCGCTCGC
CGCAGCCGAACGACCGAGCGCAGCGAGTCAGTGAGCGAGGAAGCGGAAGAGCGCCCAATACGCAAACCGC
CTCTCCCCGCGCGTTGGCCGATTCATTAATGCAGCTGGCACGACAGGTTTCCCGACTGGAAAGCGGGCAG
TGAGCGCAACGCAATTAATACGCGTACCGCTAGCCAGGAAGAGTTTGTAGAAACGCAAAAAGGCCATCCG
TCAGGATGGCCTTCTGCTTAGTTTGATGCCTGGCAGTTTATGGCGGGCGTCCTGCCCGCCACCCTCCGGG
CCGTTGCTTCACAACGTTCAAATCCGCTCCCGGCGGATTTGTCCTACTCAGGAGAGCGTTCACCGACAAA
CAACAGATAAAACGAAAGGCCCAGTCTTCCGACTGAGCCTTTCGTTTTATTTGATGCCTGGCAGTTCCCT
ACTCTCGCGTTAACGCTAGCATGGATGTTTTCCCAGTCACGACGTTGTAAAACGACGGCCAGTCTTAAGC
TCGGGCCCCAAATAATGATTTTATTTTGACTGATAGTGACCTGTTCGTTGCAACAAATTGATGAGCAATG
CTTTTTTATAATGCCAACTTTGTATACAAAAGTTGGGAGACCCAAGCTTGGTACCGAGCTCGGATCCACT
AGTAACGGCCGCCAGTGTGCTGGAATTCTGCAGATATCCATCACACTGGCGGCCGCTCGAGCATGCATCT
AGAGGTACCCAGCTTTCTTGTACAAAGTTGGCATTATAAGAAAGCATTGCTTATCAATTTGTTGCAACGA
ACAGGTCACTATCAGTCAAAATAAAATCATTATTTGCCATCCAGCTGCAGGGCGGCCGCGATATCCCCTA
TAGTGAGTCGTATTACATGGTCATAGCTGTTTCCTGGCAGCTCTGGCCCGTGTCTCAAAATCTCTGATGT
TACATTGCACAAGATAAAAATATATCATCATGAACAATAAAACTGTCTGCTTACATAAACAGTAATACAA
GGGGTGTTATGAGCCATATTCAACGGGAAACGTCGAGGCCGCGATTAAATTCCAACATGGATGCTGATTT
ATATGGGTATAAATGGGCTCGCGATAATGTCGGGCAATCAGGTGCGACAATCTATCGCTTGTATGGGAAG
CCCGATGCGCCAGAGTTGTTTCTGAAACATGGCAAAGGTAGCGTTGCCAATGATGTTACAGATGAGATGG
TCAGACTAAACTGGCTGACGGAATTTATGCCTCTTCCGACCATCAAGCATTTTATCCGTACTCCTGATGA
TGCATGGTTACTCACCACTGCGATCCCCGGAAAAACAGCATTCCAGGTATTAGAAGAATATCCTGATTCA
GGTGAAAATATTGTTGATGCGCTGGCAGTGTTCCTGCGCCGGTTGCATTCGATTCCTGTTTGTAATTGTC
CTTTTAACAGCGATCGCGTATTTCGTCTCGCTCAGGCGCAATCACGAATGAATAACGGTTTGGTTGATGC
GAGTGATTTTGATGACGAGCGTAATGGCTGGCCTGTTGAACAAGTCTGGAAAGAAATGCATAAACTTTTG
CCATTCTCACCGGATTCAGTCGTCACTCATGGTGATTTCTCACTTGATAACCTTATTTTTGACGAGGGGA
AATTAATAGGTTGTATTGATGTTGGACGAGTCGGAATCGCAGACCGATACCAGGATCTTGCCATCCTATG
GAACTGCCTCGGTGAGTTTTCTCCTTCATTACAGAAACGGCTTTTTCAAAAATATGGTATTGATAATCCT
GATATGAATAAATTGCAGTTTCATTTGATGCTCGATGAGTTTTTCTAATCAGAATTGGTTAATTGGTTGT
AACACTGGCAGAGCATTACGCTGACTTGACGGGACGGCGCAAGCTCATGACCAAAATCCCTTAACGTGAG
TTACGCGTCGTTCCACTGAGCGTCAGACCCCGTAGAAAAGATCAAAGGATCTTCTTGAGATCCTTTTTTT
CTGCGCGTAATCTGCTGCTTGCAAACAAAAAAACCACCGCTACCAGCGGTGGTTTGTTTGCCGGATCAAG
AGCTACCAACTCTTTTTCCGAAGGTAACTGGCTTCAGCAGAGCGCAGATACCAAATACTGTTCTTCTAGT
GTAGCCGTAGTTAGGCCACCACTTCAAGAACTCTGTAGCACCGCCTACATACCTCGCTCTGCTAATCCTG
TTACCAGTGGCTGCTGCCAGTGGCGATAAGTCGTGTCTTACCGGGTTGGACTCAAGACGATAGTTACCGG
ATAAGGCGCAGCGGTCGGGCTGAACGGGGGGTTCGTGCACACAGCCCAGCTTGGAGCGAACGACCTACAC
CGAACTGAGATACCTACAGCGTGAGCTATGAGAAAGCGCCACGCTTCCCGAAGGGAGAAAGGCGGACAGG
TATCCGGTAAGCGGCAGGGTCGGAACAGGAGAGCGCACGAGGGAGCTTCCAGGGGGAAACGCCTGGTATC
TTTATAGTCCTGTCGGGTTTCGCCACCTCTGACTTGAGCGTCGATTTTTGTGATGCTCGTCAGGGGGGCG
GAGCCTATGGAAAAACGCCAGCAACGCGGCCTTTTTACGGTTCCTGGCCTTTTGCTGGCCTTTTGCTCAC
ATGTT
