>Addgene plasmid #62085 | pMuLE ENTR MCS L5-L2 | addgene partial sequence | sequence record 103697 | M13-Rev 5'-CAGGAAACAGCTATGACC-3'
TAATGATTTTATTTTGACTGATAGTGACCTGTTCGTTGCAACAAATTGATAAGCAATGCTTTCTTATAAT
GCCAACTTTGTACAAGAAAGCTGGGTACCTCTAGATGCATGCTCGAGCGGCCGCCAGTGTGATGGATATC
TGCAGAATTCCAGCACACTGGCGGC
