>Addgene plasmid #62085 | pMuLE ENTR MCS L5-L2 | addgene partial sequence | sequence record 106094 | M13-F20 5'-TGTAAAACGACGGCCAGT-3'
ATTTTGACTGATAGTGACCTGTTCGTTGCAACAAATTGATGAGCAATGCTTTTTTATAATGCCAACTTTG
TATACAAAAGTTGGGAGACCCAAGCTTGGTACCGAGCTCGGATCCACTAGTAACGGCCGCCAGTGTGCTG
GAATTCTGCAGATATCCATCACACTGGCGGC
